Addgene plasmid #29283: pEMS1641
Purpose: Pleiades (Ple) MiniPromoter expression pattern described in de Leeuw et al., MTM, 2014 (PMID: 24761428).
Depositing lab: Elizabeth Simpson. Depositing organization: University of British Columbia. Publication: Targeted CNS Delivery Using Human MiniPromoters and Demonstrated Compatibility with Adeno-Associated Viral Vectors. de Leeuw CN, Dyka FM, Boye SL, Laprise S, Zhou M, Chou AY, Borretta L, McInerny SC, Banks KG, Portales-Casamar E, Swanson MI, D'Souza CA, Boye SE, Jones SJ, Holt RA, Goldowitz D, Hauswirth WW, Wasserman WW, Simpson EM. Mol Ther Methods Clin Dev. 2014 Jan 8;1:5. 10.1038/mtm.2013.5 PubMed 24761428.
Backbone
  Vector backbone: pEMS1313
  Backbone size w/o insert (bp): 18843
  Vector type: Pleiades Promoter Project [sic, Pleaides Plieades]
Growth in bacteria
  Bacterial resistance: Ampicillin, 100 μg/mL
  Growth temperature: 37°C
  Growth strain: DH5alpha
  Growth instructions: DH10B
  Copy number: High Copy
Gene/Insert
  Gene/Insert name: Ple170 (alt names: POGZ; Pogo transposable element with ZNF domain)
  Species: H. sapiens (human)
  Insert size (bp): 3499
  Entrez Gene: POGZ (a.k.a. MRD37, WHSUS, ZNF280E, ZNF635, ZNF635m)
  Tag / fusion protein: Intron-LacZ-NLS (C terminal on backbone)
  Cloning method: Restriction Enzyme; 5′ cloning site FseI (unknown if destroyed); 3′ cloning site AscI (unknown if destroyed)
  Sequencing primers: 5′ Unknown
Terms and licenses: Academic/Nonprofit Terms; Industry Terms
How to cite: pEMS1641 was a gift from Elizabeth Simpson (Addgene plasmid # 29283 ; http://n2t.net/addgene:29283 ; RRID:Addgene_29283)
