[The description below was written by a language model from this plasmid's Addgene catalogue record.]
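Description:
pEMS1641 is a plasmid from the Pleiades Promoter Project, built on the large pEMS1313 backbone (about 18.8 kb without insert) and carrying the human MiniPromoter Ple170. It is maintained in E. coli as a high-copy plasmid under ampicillin selection. The record does not include a feature table, so the origin of replication and the other backbone elements that account for the vector's considerable size are not stated.

The insert is a roughly 3.5 kb regulatory sequence designed from the human POGZ gene (pogo transposable element with ZNF domain), cloned between FseI and AscI sites. Ple170 is therefore a promoter element rather than a coding sequence. It sits upstream of a backbone-encoded reporter cassette described as Intron-LacZ-NLS, in which an intron, a common aid to transgene expression, accompanies a lacZ gene encoding beta-galactosidase with a nuclear localization signal. Reporter activity thus reflects the transcriptional activity of the MiniPromoter, and the nuclear targeting concentrates the signal in the nuclei of expressing cells, which makes individual positive cells easier to identify in histological staining.

MiniPromoters of this series are compact human-derived regulatory cassettes intended to drive restricted expression, and the associated work concerns targeted delivery to the central nervous system and the compatibility of such promoters with adeno-associated viral vectors. This construct serves to characterise the expression pattern conferred by Ple170. The record does not state how the plasmid is delivered or which cell types or brain regions Ple170 labels.
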