>Addgene plasmid #29283 | pEMS1641 | addgene partial sequence | sequence record 39189 | LacZ-R 5'-GACAGTATCGGCCTCAGGAA-3'
GTTGGGAAGGGCGATCGGTGCGGGCCTCTTCGCTATTACGCCAGCTGGCGAAAGGGGGATGTGCTGCAAG
GCGATTAAGTTGGGTAACGCCAGGGTTTTCCCAGTCACGACGTTGTAAAACGACGGGATCCGCCATGGTG
GCGGAAGTTCCTATACCTTTTGAAGAATAGGAACTTCGGAATAGGAACTTCCTGTGGAGAGAAAGGCAAA
GTGGATGTCAGTAAGACCAATAGGTGCCTATCAGAAACGCAAGAGTCTTCTCTGTCTCGACAAGCCCAGT
TTCTATTGGTCTCCTTAAACCTGTCTTGTAACCTTGATACTTACGGCGCGCCAAGGGGGTGGGAGCAGGG
GGAGGGGACGGGGGCTTGGGGGGAGACGAAGAAGAGGTAACCGTTGAAAGCTCGTCTCCCCAAGGGTGAA
AGGAAGCCTCCCTCGGGTTCGAGTGATTCGGGGTGGATTTTTTTCCCGAGGGGGGCGGGGGGGCCCCGAG
GGAGGGGGGTGGGGGGGCCAAGGAATGCGGCTCCGTGTACGGGAGCTGGCGCGGGGGAGAGAGACGCCGA
CTCCCCCCACCGACCCTCTCGCCCCGCGGAGGGATACGGCTCGTCACTTCCGCCCTCCCCTTTTTCACGG
CCTCCCAATTGGTCGGAGCGCGCTGCACGTCATGGGCTCATCCAAACCCCTGCCC
